>Addgene plasmid #171717 | ER-RpHLuorin2 | addgene full sequence | sequence record 355806 | Addgene NGS Result
CTTCTGAGCGGGACTCTGGGGTTCGAAATGACCGACCAAGCGACGCCCAACCTGCCATCACGAGATTTCG
ATTCCACCGCCGCCTTCTATGAAAGGTTGGGCTTCGGAATCGTTTTCCGGGACGCCGGCTGGATGATCCT
CCAGCGCGGGGATCTCATGCTGGAGTTCTTCGCCCACCCTAGGGGGAGGCTAACTGAAACACGGAAGGAG
ACAATACCGGAAGGAACCCGCGCTATGACGGCAATAAAAAGACAGAATAAAACGCACGGTGTTGGGTCGT
TTGTTCATAAACGCGGGGTTCGGTCCCAGGGCTGGCACTCTGTCGATACCCCACCGAGACCCCATTGGGG
CCAATACGCCCGCGTTTCTTCCTTTTCCCCACCCCACCCCCCAAGTTCGGGTGAAGGCCCAGGGCTCGCA
GCCAACGTCGGGGCGGCAGGCCCTGCCATAGCCTCAGGTTACTCATATATACTTTAGATTGATTTAAAAC
TTCATTTTTAATTTAAAAGGATCTAGGTGAAGATCCTTTTTGATAATCTCATGACCAAAATCCCTTAACG
TGAGTTTTCGTTCCACTGAGCGTCAGACCCCGTAGAAAAGATCAAAGGATCTTCTTGAGATCCTTTTTTT
CTGCGCGTAATCTGCTGCTTGCAAACAAAAAAACCACCGCTACCAGCGGTGGTTTGTTTGCCGGATCAAG
AGCTACCAACTCTTTTTCCGAAGGTAACTGGCTTCAGCAGAGCGCAGATACCAAATACTGTTCTTCTAGT
GTAGCCGTAGTTAGGCCACCACTTCAAGAACTCTGTATCACCGCCTACATACCTCGCTCTGCTAATCCTG
TTACCAGTGGCTGCTGCCAGTGGCGATAAGTCGTGTCTTACCGGGTTGGACTCAAGACGATAGTTACCGG
ATAAGGCGCAGCGGTCGGGCTGAACGGGGGGTTCGTGCACACAGCCCAGCTTGGAGCGAACGACCTACAC
CGAACTGAGATACCTACAGCGTGAGCTATGAGAAAGCGCCACGCTTCCCGAAGGGAGAAAGGCGGACAGG
TATCCGGTAAGCGGCAGGGTCGGAACAGGAGAGCGCACGAGGGAGCTTCCAGGGGGAAACGCCTGGTATC
TTTATAGTCCTGTCGGGTTTCGCCACCTCTGACTTGAGCGTCGATTTTTGTGATGCTCGTCAGGGGGGCG
GAGCCTATGGAAAAACGCCAGCAACGCGGCCTTTTTACGGTTCCTGGCCTTTTGCTGGCCTTTTGCTCAC
ATGTTCTTTCCTGCGTTATCCCCTGATTCTGTGGATAACCGTATTACCGCCATGCATTAGTTATTAATAG
TAATCAATTACGGGGTCATTAGTTCATAGCCCATATATGGAGTTCCGCGTTACATAACTTACGGTAAATG
GCCCGCCTGGCTGACCGCCCAACGACCCCCGCCCATTGACGTCAATAATGACGTATGTTCCCATAGTAAC
GCCAATAGGGACTTTCCATTGACGTCAATGGGTGGAGTATTTACGGTAAACTGCCCACTTGGCAGTACAT
CAAGTGTATCATATGCCAAGTACGCCCCCTATTGACGTCAATGACGGTAAATGGCCCGCCTGGCATTATG
CCCAGTACATGACCTTATGGGACTTTCCTACTTGGCAGTACATCTACGTATTAGTCATCGCTATTACCAT
GGTGATGCGGTTTTGGCAGTACATCAATGGGCGTGGATAGCGGTTTGACTCACGGGGATTTCCAAGTCTC
CACCCCATTGACGTCAATGGGAGTTTGTTTTGGCACCAAAATCAACGGGACTTTCCAAAATGTCGTAACA
ACTCCGCCCCATTGACGCAAATGGGCGGTAGGCGTGTACGGTGGGAGGTCTATATAAGCAGAGCTGGTTT
AGTGAACCGTCAGATCCGCTAGCATGCTGCTATCCGTGCCGTTGCTGCTCGGCCTCCTCGGCCTGGCCGT
CGCCGACCGGTCAGGCGGCAGCGGCGGCAGCGCTAGCAAGGGCGAGGAGCTGTTCACCGGCGTGGTGCCC
ATCCTGGTGGAGCTGGACGGCGACGTGAACGGCCACAAGTTCAGCGTGAGCGGCGAGGGCGAGGGCGACG
CCACCTACGGCAAGCTGACCCTGAAGTTCATCTGCACCACCGGCAAGCTGCCCGTGCCCTGGCCCACCCT
GGTGACCACCCTGAGCTACGGCGTGCAGTGCTTCAGCCGCTACCCCGACCACATGAAGCAGCACGACTTC
TTCAAGAGCGCCATGCCCGAGGGCTACGTGCAGGAGCGCACCATCTTCTTCAAGGACGACGGCAACTACA
AGACCCGCGCCGAGGTGAAGTTCGAGGGCGACACCCTGGTGAACCGCATCGAGCTGAAGGGCATCGACTT
CAAGGAGGACGGCAACATCCTGGGCCACAAGCTGGAGTACAACTACAACGAGCACCTGGTCTACATCATG
GCCGACAAGCAGAAGAACGGCACCAAGGCCATCTTCCAGGTGCACCACAACATCGAGGACGGCGGCGTGC
AGCTGGCCGACCACTACCAGCAGAACACCCCCATCGGCGACGGCCCCGTGCTGCTGCCCGACAACCACTA
CCTGCACACCCAGAGCGCCCTGAGCAAGGACCCCAACGAGAAGCGCGACCACATGGTGCTGCTGGAGTTC
GTGACCGCCGCCGGCATCACCCACGGCATGGACGAGCTGTACAAGGACGAGCTGTAAGAATTCTGCAGTC
GACGGTACCGCGGGCCCGGGATCCACCGGATCTAGATAACTGATCATAATCAGCCATACCACATTTGTAG
AGGTTTTACTTGCTTTAAAAAACCTCCCACACCTCCCCCTGAACCTGAAACATAAAATGAATGCAATTGT
TGTTGTTAACTTGTTTATTGCAGCTTATAATGGTTACAAATAAAGCAATAGCATCACAAATTTCACAAAT
AAAGCATTTTTTTCACTGCATTCTAGTTGTGGTTTGTCCAAACTCATCAATGTATCTTAAGGCGTAAATT
GTAAGCGTTAATATTTTGTTAAAATTCGCGTTAAATTTTTGTTAAATCAGCTCATTTTTTAACCAATAGG
CCGAAATCGGCAAAATCCCTTATAAATCAAAAGAATAGACCGAGATAGGGT
[37 nt withheld, positions 3132-3168]
AAAGAACGTGGACTCCAACGTCAAAGG
[49 nt withheld, positions 3196-3244]
T
[91 nt withheld, positions 3246-3336]
G
[124 nt withheld, positions 3338-3461]
CAGGTGGCACTTTTCGGGGAAATGTGCGCGGAACCCCTATTTGTTTATTTTTCTAAATACATTCAAATAT
GTATCCGCTCATGAGACAATAACCCTGATAAATGCTTCAATAATATTGAAAAAGGAAGAGTCCTGAGGCG
GAAAGAACCAGCTGTGGAATGTGTGTCAGTTAGGGTGTGGAAAGTCCCCAGGCTCCCCAGCAGGCAGAAG
TATGCAAAGCATGCATCTCAATTAGTCAGCAACCAGGTGTGGAAAGTCCCCAGGCTCCCCAGCAGGCAGA
AGTATGCAAAGCATGCATCTCAATTAGTCAGCAACCATAGTCCCGCCCCTAACTCCGCCCAGTTCCGCCC
ATTCTCCGCCCCATGGCTGACTAATTTTTTTTATTTATGCAGAGGCCGAGGCCGCCTCGGCCTCTGAGCT
ATTCCAGAAGTAGTGAGGAGGCTTTTTTGGAGGCCTAGGCTTTTGCAAAGATCGATCAAGAGACAGGATG
AGGATCGTTTCGCATGATTGAACAAGATGGATTGCACGCAGGTTCTCCGGCCGCTTGGGTGGAGAGGCTA
TTCGGCTATGACTGGGCACAACAGACAATCGGCTGCTCTGATGCCGCCGTGTTCCGGCTGTCAGCGCAGG
GGCGCCCGGTTCTTTTTGTCAAGACCGACCTGTCCGGTGCCCTGAATGAACTGCAAGACGAGGCAGCGCG
GCTATCGTGGCTGGCCACGACGGGCGTTCCTTGCGCAGCTGTGCTCGACGTTGTCACTGAAGCGGGAAGG
GACTGGCTGCTATTGGGCGAAGTGCCGGGGCAGGATCTCCTGTCATCTCACCTTGCTCCTGCCGAGAAAG
TATCCATCATGGCTGATGCAATGCGGCGGCTGCATACGCTTGATCCGGCTACCTGCCCATTCGACCACCA
AGCGAAACATCGCATCGAGCGAGCACGTACTCGGATGGAAGCCGGTCTTGTCGATCAGGATGATCTGGAC
GAAGAGCATCAGGGGCTCGCGCCAGCCGAACTGTTCGCCAGGCTCAAGGCGAGCATGCCCGACGGCGAGG
ATCTCGTCGTGACCCATGGCGATGCCTGCTTGCCGAATATCATGGTGGAAAATGGCCGCTTTTCTGGATT
CATCGACTGTGGCCGGCTGGGTGTGGCGGACCGCTATCAGGACATAGCGTTGGCTACCCGTGATATTGCT
GAAGAGCTTGGCGGCGAATGGGCTGACCGCTTCCTCGTGCTTTACGGTATCGCCGCTCCCGATTCGCAGC
GCATCGCCTTCTATCGCCTTCTTGACGAGTT
Features (pLannotate 1.2.2; 16 found; start..end, strand, type, name):
     28..180     +  CDS            ble (fragment): BLE_KLEPN - Experimental evidence at protein level: Swiss-Prot protein existence level 1. Binding protein with a strong affinity to the bleomycin family of antibiotics. Binds to CL990; an antimitotic-antibiotic compound. From Klebsiella pneumoniae.
    239..286     +  polyA_signal   HSV TK poly(A) signal: herpes simplex virus thymidine kinase polyadenylation signal (Cole and Stacy, 1985)
    377..393     -  polyA_signal   bGH poly(A) signal (fragment): bovine growth hormone polyadenylation signal
    615..1203    +  rep_origin     ori: high-copy-number ColE1/pMB1/pBR322/pUC origin of replication
   1378..1681    +  enhancer       CMV enhancer: human cytomegalovirus immediate early enhancer
   1682..1885    +  promoter       CMV promoter: human cytomegalovirus (CMV) immediate early promoter
   1995..2705    +  CDS            pHluorin2: pHluorin2 is a multistate long stokes shift fluorescent protein published in 2011, derived from Aequorea victoria.
   2718..2754    +  misc_feature   MCS (fragment): multiple cloning site
   2771..2855    +  CDS            large T antigen (fragment): large T antigen from SV40 (simian virus 40)
   2878..2999    +  polyA_signal   SV40 poly(A) signal: SV40 polyadenylation signal
   3033..3461    -  rep_origin     f1 ori (sequence partly withheld): f1 bacteriophage origin of replication; arrow indicates direction of (+) strand synthesis
   3488..3592    +  promoter       AmpR promoter: bla
   3635..3706    +  promoter       SV40 promoter (fragment): SV40 enhancer and early promoter
   3707..3778    +  promoter       SV40 promoter (fragment): SV40 enhancer and early promoter
   3782..3916    +  rep_origin     SV40 ori: SV40 origin of replication
   3965..7       +  CDS            NeoR/KanR (across the origin): aminoglycoside phosphotransferase from Tn5; aph(3')-II (or nptII); confers resistance to neomycin, kanamycin, and G418 (Geneticin®)
