[The description below was written by a language model from this plasmid's Addgene catalogue record and pLannotate feature annotations shown in this document.]
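Description:
ER-RpHLuorin2 is a mammalian expression plasmid built on the pRpHLuorin2 backbone, an EGFP-type vector layout of roughly 4.75 kb, that targets the pH-sensitive fluorescent protein ratiometric pHLuorin2 to the lumen of the endoplasmic reticulum. It replicates in E. coli at high copy from a ColE1/pUC-type origin and also carries an f1 origin for single-stranded DNA production. A single Tn5 NeoR/KanR aminoglycoside phosphotransferase gene provides both selections. A bacterial (bla-type) promoter drives it for kanamycin resistance in bacteria, and the SV40 early promoter drives it for G418 selection in mammalian cells, with termination at the HSV TK polyadenylation signal. The SV40 promoter region contains the SV40 origin, which permits episomal replication in cells expressing large T antigen. The short ble, bGH poly(A) and large T antigen fragments in the feature table look like partial annotation matches to backbone sequence rather than functional elements.

The payload is a synthetic pHLuorin2 coding sequence, an Aequorea victoria GFP derivative, expressed from the human CMV immediate early enhancer and promoter and followed by the SV40 poly(A) signal. According to the catalogue entry, the protein has the first 18 residues of human calreticulin at its N terminus as a signal sequence. These direct co-translational import into the ER. A C-terminal KDEL motif retrieves the protein back to that compartment. These short targeting sequences are not annotated separately in the feature table. The insert was cloned between AgeI and BsrGI sites, both of which were preserved. The construct serves as a genetically encoded sensor for measuring luminal ER pH in living cells, and the associated work used it for fluorescence lifetime imaging of pH along the secretory pathway.
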