Addgene plasmid #171717: ER-RpHLuorin2
Purpose: Luminal ER expression of ratiometric pHLuorin2
Depositing lab: Geert van den Bogaart. Depositing organization: University of Groningen. Publication: Fluorescence Lifetime Imaging of pH along the Secretory Pathway. Linders PTA, Ioannidis M, Ter Beest M, van den Bogaart G. ACS Chem Biol. 2022 Jan 21;17(1):240-251. doi: 10.1021/acschembio.1c00907. Epub 2022 Jan 10. PubMed 35000377.
Backbone
  Vector backbone: pRpHLuorin2
  Backbone size w/o insert (bp): 4730
  Total vector size (bp): 4766
  Vector type: Mammalian Expression
  Selectable markers: Neomycin (select with G418)
Growth in bacteria
  Bacterial resistance: Kanamycin, 50 μg/mL
  Growth temperature: 37°C
  Growth strain: DH5alpha
  Copy number: High Copy
Gene/Insert
  Gene/Insert name: Ratiometric pHLuorin2 targeted to ER
  Species: Synthetic
  Promoter: CMV
  Tag / fusion protein: KDEL ER-retention signal (C terminal on insert); Signal sequence of human calreticulin (first 18 residues) (N terminal on insert)
  Cloning method: Restriction Enzyme; 5′ cloning site AgeI (not destroyed); 3′ cloning site BsrGI (not destroyed)
  Sequencing primers: 5′ pEGFP-cmv; 3′ pEGFP-all
Terms and licenses: Academic/Nonprofit Terms; Industry Terms: Not Available to Industry
Depositor comments: Ratiometric pHLuorin2 sequence synthesized by Genscript, original sequence from https://www.scirp.org/journal/paperinformation.aspx?paperid=5043
How to cite: ER-RpHLuorin2 was a gift from Geert van den Bogaart (Addgene plasmid # 171717 ; http://n2t.net/addgene:171717 ; RRID:Addgene_171717)
